Addgene plasmid #69173: LD123
Purpose: Integration of GFP tag at Atg23 C terminus, use auxotrophic marker URA3(Candida albicans)
Depositing lab: Zhiping Xie. Depositing organization: Shanghai Jiao Tong University. Publication: A fluorescent tool set for yeast Atg proteins. Li D, Song JZ, Shan MH, Li SP, Liu W, Li H, Zhu J, Wang Y, Lin J, Xie Z. Autophagy. 2015;11(6):954-60. doi: 10.1080/15548627.2015.1040971. PubMed 25998947.
Backbone
  Vector backbone: Bluescript II SK+
  Vector type: Yeast Expression
Growth in bacteria
  Bacterial resistance: Ampicillin, 100 μg/mL
  Growth temperature: 37°C
  Growth strain: DH5alpha
  Copy number: High Copy
Gene/Insert
  Gene/Insert name: Atg23-EGFP
  Species: S. cerevisiae (budding yeast)
  Insert size (bp): 3300
  Tag / fusion protein: EGFP (C terminal on insert)
  Cloning method: Restriction Enzyme; 5′ cloning site SacII (not destroyed); 3′ cloning site XhoI (not destroyed)
  Sequencing primers: 5′ T7; 3′ SP6
Terms and licenses: Academic/Nonprofit Terms; Industry Terms: Not Available to Industry
How to cite: LD123 was a gift from Zhiping Xie (Addgene plasmid # 69173 ; http://n2t.net/addgene:69173 ; RRID:Addgene_69173)
