[The description below was written by a language model from this plasmid's Addgene catalogue record and pLannotate feature annotations shown in this document.]
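Description:
LD123 is a yeast integration (gene-tagging) plasmid built on the Bluescript II SK+ backbone, designed to place a GFP tag at the C terminus of the Saccharomyces cerevisiae autophagy protein Atg23. It is propagated in E. coli as a high-copy plasmid through its ColE1/pUC-type origin and selected with ampicillin via the β-lactamase gene. The backbone also retains the f1 phage origin, the lacZα/lac promoter region, and flanking T7 and T3 promoters. No yeast replication origin or centromere is annotated, consistent with use by chromosomal integration rather than episomal maintenance.

The roughly 3.3 kb insert, cloned between SacII and XhoI, begins with a fragment of the ATG23 coding sequence, presumably its 3′ portion, followed by a GFP open reading frame. The catalogue lists this as EGFP, whereas the annotation software identifies it as yeast-enhanced, codon-optimised yeGFP. The ADH1 terminator follows the GFP. Downstream sits a selectable marker cassette in which the Ashbya gossypii TEF promoter and terminator drive URA3. The record specifies the Candida albicans gene, although the automated annotation matched it to the S. cerevisiae homologue. A fragment of SEN1 in the opposite orientation follows the marker and plausibly represents genomic sequence downstream of the ATG23 locus.

Together the ATG23 and SEN1 fragments would serve as homology arms, so that recombination at the native locus yields Atg23-GFP expressed from its endogenous promoter, with transformants selected by uracil prototrophy. The record does not state how the cassette is released or linearised. The plasmid belongs to a fluorescent tool set for visualising yeast Atg proteins, here a factor involved in Cvt vesicle formation and Atg9 cycling.
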