Features (pLannotate 1.2.2; 19 found; start..end, strand, type, name):
     30..458     -  rep_origin     f1 ori (sequence partly withheld): f1 bacteriophage origin of replication; arrow indicates direction of (+) strand synthesis
    463..618     -  CDS            lacZα (fragment): LacZα fragment of β-galactosidase; lacZ fragment
    626..644     +  promoter       T7 promoter: promoter for bacteriophage T7 RNA polymerase
    662..1225    +  CDS            ATG23 (fragment): ATG23_YEAST - Also known as CVT23. Experimental evidence at protein level: Swiss-Prot protein existence level 1. Required for cytoplasm to vacuole transport (Cvt) vesicle formation and efficient autophagy. Plays a role in ATG protein retrieval from the pre-autophagosomal structure (PAS) and is especially required for autophagy-dependent cycling of ATG9. Plays also a role in regulation of filamentous growth. From Saccharomyces cerevisiae (strain ATCC 204508 / S288c) (Baker's yeast).
   1277..1993    +  CDS            yeGFP: yeast-enhanced green fluorescent protein codons optimized for translation in S. cerevisiae and C. albicans
   2014..2201    +  terminator     ADH1 terminator: S. cerevisiae ADH1; transcription terminator for the S. cerevisiae alcohol dehydrogenase 1 (ADH1) gene
   2276..2619    +  promoter       TEF promoter: Ashbya gossypii TEF promoter
   2638..3426    +  CDS            URA3: PYRF_YEAST - Experimental evidence at protein level: Swiss-Prot protein existence level 1. From Saccharomyces cerevisiae (strain ATCC 204508 / S288c) (Baker's yeast).
   3438..3635    +  terminator     TEF terminator: Ashbya gossypii TEF terminator
   3940..4461    -  CDS            SEN1 (fragment): SEN1_YEAST - Experimental evidence at protein level: Swiss-Prot protein existence level 1. ATP-dependent 5'->3' DNA/RNA helicase required for the expression and maturation of diverse classes of non-protein-coding RNAs like precursor tRNAs, rRNAs and small nuclear (snRNA) and nucleolar (snoRNA) RNAs. Directs RNA polymerase II transcription termination on snoRNAs as well as on several short protein-coding genes. May also play a role in transcription-coupled nucleotide excision repair. From Saccharomyces cerevisiae (strain ATCC 204508 / S288c) (Baker's yeast).
   4463..4483    +  misc_feature   MCS (fragment): pBluescript multiple cloning site
   4496..4514    -  promoter       T3 promoter: promoter for bacteriophage T3 RNA polymerase
   4559..4575    -  protein_bind   lac operator: The lac repressor binds to the lac operator to inhibit transcription in E. coli. This inhibition can be relieved by adding lactose or isopropyl-β-D-thiogalactopyranoside (IPTG). lac repressor encoded by lacI
   4583..4613    -  promoter       lac promoter: promoter for the E. coli lac operon
   4628..4649    -  protein_bind   CAP binding site: CAP binding activates transcription in the presence of cAMP. E. coli catabolite activator protein
   4662..4754    -  CDS            lacI (fragment): lac repressor; lacI; The lac repressor binds to the lac operator to inhibit transcription in E. coli. This inhibition can be relieved by adding lactose or isopropyl-β-D-thiogalactopyranoside (IPTG).
   4937..5525    -  rep_origin     ori: high-copy-number ColE1/pMB1/pBR322/pUC origin of replication
   5696..6556    -  CDS            AmpR: β-lactamase; bla; confers resistance to ampicillin, carbenicillin, and related antibiotics
   6557..6661    -  promoter       AmpR promoter: bla
>Addgene plasmid #69173 | LD123 | depositor full sequence | sequence record 128249 | LD123 sequence 6684 bps
CTAAATTGTAAGCGTTAATATTTTGTTAAAATTCGCGTTAAATTTTTGTTAAATCAGCTCATTTTTTAAC
CAATAGGCCGAAATCGGCAAAATCCCTTATAAATCAAAAGAATAGACCGAGATAGGGT
[37 nt withheld, positions 129-165]
AAAGAACGTGGACTCCAACGTCAAAGG
[49 nt withheld, positions 193-241]
T
[91 nt withheld, positions 243-333]
G
[124 nt withheld, positions 335-458]
CCCATTCGCCATTCAGGCTGCGCAACTGTTGGGAAGGGCGATCGGTGCGGGCCTCTTCGCTATTACGCCA
GCTGGCGAAAGGGGGATGTGCTGCAAGGCGATTAAGTTGGGTAACGCCAGGGTTTTCCCAGTCACGACGT
TGTAAAACGACGGCCAGTGAGCGCGCGTAATACGACTCACTATAGGGCGAATTGGAGCTCCACCGCGGAA
CTATCAACATGAAAAATTTTGTTCATATGAAGGATCTCATAGAACTGAAAATTGAAGATCTACAAGAGCA
ACTAATGAGAAATAAAAATGAGTCTTCTACAGTACTAACGCAACGTGAATTATGGCTAGATTGTCAAAAA
AAAGTAGGAGATTTGGAAAGCAAATTAATAACCAAACTTCGGAGCAGCAGCAACTCCAAAATACCTCCAA
ATGAAATGTCAGAAATGATCAATTCTACAATACAGTACCTAAATAACCTTCTTGACTCTTCTGATGAAAA
GCTCACGACAACTTTAATATCAAACGAAAGGGACGTACTTTCGAAAGCTTGTGAAGAACTCCATAGCGAA
AGTACCACTGCACAAGATGGGTCAAGCGCACTACCTTCTAAACCAATTGATATACACAAAAGCCATAAAG
GGTCGAACGCGAGTTCAAATTTAAAACAGCCCTCGACTCCCTCATTCTTGGTTGCTAGCAAATCGCCACC
AAAGATTGGCATTTCTGAAAGTGTAGTAAACGCTAATAAAAATGATGCCATATCAAAAAAAGTTGAAGCT
TCGTACGCTGCAGGTCGACGGATCGGTGACGGTGCTGGTTTAATTAACATGTCTAAAGGTGAAGAATTAT
TCACTGGTGTTGTCCCAATTTTGGTTGAATTAGATGGTGATGTTAATGGTCACAAATTTTCTGTCTCCGG
TGAAGGTGAAGGTGATGCTACTTACGGTAAATTGACCTTAAAATTTATTTGTACTACTGGTAAATTGCCA
GTTCCATGGCCAACCTTAGTCACTACTTTAACTTATGGTGTTCAATGTTTTTCTAGATACCCAGATCATA
TGAAACAACATGACTTTTTCAAGTCTGCCATGCCAGAAGGTTATGTTCAAGAAAGAACTATTTTTTTCAA
AGATGACGGTAACTACAAGACCAGAGCTGAAGTCAAGTTTGAAGGTGATACCTTAGTTAATAGAATCGAA
TTAAAAGGTATTGATTTTAAAGAAGATGGTAACATTTTAGGTCACAAATTGGAATACAACTATAACTCTC
ACAATGTTTACATCATGGCTGACAAACAAAAGAATGGTATCAAAGTTAACTTCAAAATTAGACACAACAT
TGAAGATGGTTCTGTTCAATTAGCTGACCATTATCAACAAAATACTCCAATTGGTGATGGTCCAGTCTTG
TTACCAGACAACCATTACTTATCCACTCAATCTGCCTTATCCAAAGATCCAAACGAAAAGAGAGACCACA
TGGTCTTGTTAGAATTTGTTACTGCTGCTGGTATTACCCATGGTATTGATGAATTGTACAAATAAGGCGC
GCCACTTCTAAATAAGCGAATTTCTTATGATTTATGATTTTTATTATTAAATAAGTTATAAAAAAAATAA
GTGTATACAAATTTTAAAGTGACTCTTAGGTTTTAAAACGAAAATTCTTATTCTTGAGTAACTCTTTCCT
GTAGGTCAGGTTGCTTTCTCAGGTATAGTATGAGGTCGCTCTTATTGACCACACCTCTACCGGCAGATCC
GCTAGGGATAACAGGGTAATATAGATCTGTTTAGCTTGCCTCGTCCCCGCCGGGTCACCCGGCCAGCGAC
ATGGAGGCCCAGAATACCCTCCTTGACAGTCTTGACGTGCGCAGCTCAGGGGCATGATGTGACTGTCGCC
CGTACATTTAGCCCATACATCCCCATGTATAATCATTTGCATCCATACATTTTGATGGCCGCACGGCGCG
AAGCAAAAATTACGGCTCCTCGCTGCAGACCTGCGAGCAGGGAAACGCTCCCCTCACAGACGCGTTGAAT
TGTCCCCACGCCGCGCCCCTGTAGAGAAATATAAAAGGTTAGGATTTGCCACTGAGGTTCTTCTTTCATA
TACTTCCTTTTAAAATCTTGCTAGGATACAGTTCTCACATCACATCCGAACATAAACAACCATGACAGTC
AACACTAAGACCTATAGTGAGAGAGCAGAAACTCATGCCTCACCAGTAGCACAGCGATTATTTCGATTAA
TGGAACTGAAGAAAACCAATTTATGTGCATCAATTGACGTTGATACCACTAAGGAATTCCTTGAATTAAT
TGATAAATTAGGTCCTTATGTATGCTTAATCAAGACTCATATTGATATAATCAATGATTTTTCCTATGAA
TCCACTATTGAACCATTATTAGAACTTTCACGTAAACATCAATTTATGATTTTTGAAGATAGAAAATTTG
CTGATATTGGTAATACCGTAAAGAAACAATATATTGGTGGAGTTTATAAAATTAGTAGTTGGGCAGATAT
TACCAATGCTCATGGTGTCACTGGGAATGGAGTGGTTGAAGGATTAAAACAGGGAGCTAAAGAAACCACC
ACCAACCAAGAGCCAAGAGGGTTATTGATGTTAGCTGAATTATCATCAGTGGGATCATTAGCATATGGAG
AATATTCTCAAAAAACTGTTGAAATTGCTAAATCCGATAAGGAATTTGTTATTGGATTTATTGCCCAACG
TGATATGGGTGGCCAAGAAGAAGGATTTGATTGGCTTATTATGACACCTGGAGTTGGATTAGATGATAAA
GGTGATGGATTAGGACAACAATATAGAACTGTTGATGAAGTTGTTAGCACTGGAACTGATATTATCATTG
TTGGTAGAGGATTGTTTGGTAAAGGAAGAGATCCAGATATTGAAGGTAAAAGGTATAGAAATGCTGGTTG
GAATGCTTATTTGAAAAAGACTGGCCAATTATAATCAGTACTGACAATAAAAAGATTCTTGTTTTCAAGA
ACTTGTCATTTGTATAGTTTTTTTATATTGTAGTTGTTCTATTTTAATCAAATGTTAGCGTGATTTATAT
TTTTTTTCGCCTCGACATCATCTGCCCAGATGCGAAGTTAAGTGCGCAGAAAGTAATATCATGCGTCAAT
CGTATGTGAATGCTGGTCGCTATACTGCTGTCGATTCGATACTAACGCCGCCATCCAGTGTCGAAAACGA
GCTCGAATTCATCGATGATATCAGATCCACTAGTGGCCTATGCTGAAATGCAAATAGCTAGAGTAGCCAT
GAGGATAATGTAAATTTAAACATTGTATGCCCACGTAATAGTCAAACTCTTTCACGTCAAATTGAAAAAA
AATGTTCTTTTTGCTGAAATAATGAAAAATAATGAAAAATAATGTTGCTATTAAATTCAATATAAATGTA
TACACCAATATATATGCAGGTATAATTCCTAACACTTTTACTTCAAGATCATGATCTAGGCTTTCTTTTT
TTTGGGATAAATGGGCTAGATGAAGCATTCCGTCTCGAACTGTTGCGTGTGCCTGTGGGCCCACTACCAG
GTCCTTTGAATGCTGAAGATTGTGGTTGCGGATGGGGGTTTAAATCATATGGATCTTCTGCCTCAGCAGG
ATAGCTGTCTTGCGGATGGGCGGGCAGAGTTTCATGCAGTTCGCCTGTACCCACAGGAGCCGTTGAGTAT
TGATTCGCATTACCCACATGTTGAGAGAGGGTCCTATTTGCTCCATTCTGTCCATTTTGATTGGGTTCAC
CGTAATCGGAAGCAGTCAGGATCCTCGAAGAACCACCGGATAAAACACTATTTGAACTTCTGTGTTTTGT
AATAGCAGCAGGTACCTGCGTCTGCTTTGCTTGCGAAACTTGTGGATCGTCGTATATACTAGCGCTGAAA
TTTTGGTTATGAGAAGCCACCCTGTTGTTACGACCATTTGCTTCACTTTTCATTAATGAAGAATCGGAGA
TTGACGGCGTATAACTCGAGGGGGGGCCCGGTACCCAGCTTTTGTTCCCTTTAGTGAGGGTTAATTGCGC
GCTTGGCGTAATCATGGTCATAGCTGTTTCCTGTGTGAAATTGTTATCCGCTCACAATTCCACACAACAT
ACGAGCCGGAAGCATAAAGTGTAAAGCCTGGGGTGCCTAATGAGTGAGCTAACTCACATTAATTGCGTTG
CGCTCACTGCCCGCTTTCCAGTCGGGAAACCTGTCGTGCCAGCTGCATTAATGAATCGGCCAACGCGCGG
GGAGAGGCGGTTTGCGTATTGGGCGCTCTTCCGCTTCCTCGCTCACTGACTCGCTGCGCTCGGTCGTTCG
GCTGCGGCGAGCGGTATCAGCTCACTCAAAGGCGGTAATACGGTTATCCACAGAATCAGGGGATAACGCA
GGAAAGAACATGTGAGCAAAAGGCCAGCAAAAGGCCAGGAACCGTAAAAAGGCCGCGTTGCTGGCGTTTT
TCCATAGGCTCCGCCCCCCTGACGAGCATCACAAAAATCGACGCTCAAGTCAGAGGTGGCGAAACCCGAC
AGGACTATAAAGATACCAGGCGTTTCCCCCTGGAAGCTCCCTCGTGCGCTCTCCTGTTCCGACCCTGCCG
CTTACCGGATACCTGTCCGCCTTTCTCCCTTCGGGAAGCGTGGCGCTTTCTCATAGCTCACGCTGTAGGT
ATCTCAGTTCGGTGTAGGTCGTTCGCTCCAAGCTGGGCTGTGTGCACGAACCCCCCGTTCAGCCCGACCG
CTGCGCCTTATCCGGTAACTATCGTCTTGAGTCCAACCCGGTAAGACACGACTTATCGCCACTGGCAGCA
GCCACTGGTAACAGGATTAGCAGAGCGAGGTATGTAGGCGGTGCTACAGAGTTCTTGAAGTGGTGGCCTA
ACTACGGCTACACTAGAAGGACAGTATTTGGTATCTGCGCTCTGCTGAAGCCAGTTACCTTCGGAAAAAG
AGTTGGTAGCTCTTGATCCGGCAAACAAACCACCGCTGGTAGCGGTGGTTTTTTTGTTTGCAAGCAGCAG
ATTACGCGCAGAAAAAAAGGATCTCAAGAAGATCCTTTGATCTTTTCTACGGGGTCTGACGCTCAGTGGA
ACGAAAACTCACGTTAAGGGATTTTGGTCATGAGATTATCAAAAAGGATCTTCACCTAGATCCTTTTAAA
TTAAAAATGAAGTTTTAAATCAATCTAAAGTATATATGAGTAAACTTGGTCTGACAGTTACCAATGCTTA
ATCAGTGAGGCACCTATCTCAGCGATCTGTCTATTTCGTTCATCCATAGTTGCCTGACTCCCCGTCGTGT
AGATAACTACGATACGGGAGGGCTTACCATCTGGCCCCAGTGCTGCAATGATACCGCGAGACCCACGCTC
ACCGGCTCCAGATTTATCAGCAATAAACCAGCCAGCCGGAAGGGCCGAGCGCAGAAGTGGTCCTGCAACT
TTATCCGCCTCCATCCAGTCTATTAATTGTTGCCGGGAAGCTAGAGTAAGTAGTTCGCCAGTTAATAGTT
TGCGCAACGTTGTTGCCATTGCTACAGGCATCGTGGTGTCACGCTCGTCGTTTGGTATGGCTTCATTCAG
CTCCGGTTCCCAACGATCAAGGCGAGTTACATGATCCCCCATGTTGTGCAAAAAAGCGGTTAGCTCCTTC
GGTCCTCCGATCGTTGTCAGAAGTAAGTTGGCCGCAGTGTTATCACTCATGGTTATGGCAGCACTGCATA
ATTCTCTTACTGTCATGCCATCCGTAAGATGCTTTTCTGTGACTGGTGAGTACTCAACCAAGTCATTCTG
AGAATAGTGTATGCGGCGACCGAGTTGCTCTTGCCCGGCGTCAATACGGGATAATACCGCGCCACATAGC
AGAACTTTAAAAGTGCTCATCATTGGAAAACGTTCTTCGGGGCGAAAACTCTCAAGGATCTTACCGCTGT
TGAGATCCAGTTCGATGTAACCCACTCGTGCACCCAACTGATCTTCAGCATCTTTTACTTTCACCAGCGT
TTCTGGGTGAGCAAAAACAGGAAGGCAAAATGCCGCAAAAAAGGGAATAAGGGCGACACGGAAATGTTGA
ATACTCATACTCTTCCTTTTTCAATATTATTGAAGCATTTATCAGGGTTATTGTCTCATGAGCGGATACA
TATTTGAATGTATTTAGAAAAATAAACAAATAGGGGTTCCGCGCACATTTCCCCGAAAAGTGCCAC
