>Addgene plasmid #69173 | LD123 | addgene partial sequence | sequence record 124186 | TEFpro-R 5'-gctaaatgtacgggcgacag-3'
AGGAGGGTATTCTGGGCCTCCATGTCGCTGGCCGGGTGACCCGGCGGGGACGAGGCAAGCTAAACAGATC
TATATTACCCTGTTATCCCTAGCGGATCTGCCGGTAGAGGTGTGGTCAATAAGAGCGACCTCATACTATA
CCTGAGAAAGCAACCTGACCTACAGGAAAGAGTTACTCAAGAATAAGAATTTTCGTTTTAAAACCTAAGA
GTCACTTTAAAATTTGTATACACTTATTTTTTTTATAACTTATTTAATAATAAAAATCATAAATCATAAG
AAATTCGCTTATTTAGAAGTGGCGCGCCTTATTTGTACAATTCATCAATACCATGGGTAATACCAGCAGC
AGTAACAAATTCTAACAAGACCATGTGGTCTCTCTTTTCGTTTGGATCTTTGGATAAGGCAGATTGAGTG
GATAAGTAATGGTTGTCTGGTAACAAGACTGGACCATCACCAATTGGAGTATTTTGTTGATAATGGTCAG
CTAATTGAACAGAACCATCTTCAATGTTGTGTCTAATTTTGAAGTTAACTTTGATACCATTCTTTTGTTT
GTCAGCCATGATGTAAACATTGTGAGAGTTATAGTTGTATTCCAATTTGTGACCTAAAATGTTACCATCT
TCTTTAAAATCAATACCTTTTAATTCGATTC
