>Addgene plasmid #69173 | LD123 | addgene partial sequence | sequence record 124189 | T7 5'-TAATACGACTCACTATAGGG-3'
AAAAATTTTGTTCATATGAAGGATCTCATAGAACTGAAAATTGAAGATCTACAAGAGCAACTAATGAGAA
ATAAAAATGAGTCTTCTACAGTACTAACGCAACGTGAATTATGGCTAGATTGTCAAAAAAAAGTAGGAGA
TTTGGAAAGCAAATTAATAACCAAACTTCGGAGCAGCAGCAACTCCAAAATACCTCCAAATGAAATGTCA
GAAATGATCAATTCTACAATACAGTACCTAAATAACCTTCTTGACTCTTCTGATGAAAAGCTCACGACAA
CTTTAATATCAAACGAAAGGGACGTACTTTCGAAAGCTTGTGAAGAACTCCATAGCGAAAGTACCACTGC
ACAAGATGGGTCAAGCGCACTACCTTCTAAACCAATTGATATACACAAAAGCCATAAAGGGTCGAACGCG
AGTTCAAATTTAAAACAGCCCTCGACTCCCTCATTCTTGGTTGCTAGCAAATCGCCACCAAAGATTGGCA
TTTCTGAAAGTGTAGTAAACGCTAATAAAAATGATGCCATATCAAAAAAAGTTGAAGCTTCGTACGCTGC
AGGTCGACGGATCGGTGACGGTGCTGGTTTAATTAACATGTCTAAAGGTGAAGAATTATTCACTGGTGTT
GTCCCAATTTTGGTTGAATTAGATGGTGATGTTAATGGTCACAAATTTTCTGTCTCCGGTGAAGGTGAAG
GTGATGCTACTTACGG
